>Addgene plasmid #63477 | pFusB2-8 | depositor partial sequence | sequence record 105472 | pFUSB2_CT
AGTCTTAAGCGTCTCATGGCCTGACCCCGGACCAAGTGGTGGCTATCGCCAGCCACGATGGCGGCAAGCA
AGCGCTCGAAACGGTGCAGCGGCTGTTGCCGGTGCTGTGCCAGGACCATGGCCTGACCCCGGACCAAGTG
GTGGCTATCGCCAGCAACGGTGGCGGCAAGCAAGCGCTCGAAACGGTGCAGCGGCTGTTGCCGGTGCTGT
GCCAGGACCATGGCCTGACCCCGGACCAAGTGGTGGCTATCGAGACGTC
