>Addgene plasmid #63477 | pFusB2-8 | depositor partial sequence | sequence record 105473 | FusB2
CGTCTCATGGCCTGACCCCGGACCAAGTGGTGGCTATCGAGACCGGCGCCGCTACAGGGCGCGTCCCATT
CGCCATTCAGGCTGCGCAACTGTTGGGAAGGGCGATCGGTGCGGGCCTCTTCGCTATTACGCCAGCTGGC
GAAAGGGGGATGTGCTGCAAGGCGATTAAGTTGGGTAACGCCAGGGTTTTCCCAGTCACGACGTTGTAAA
ACGACGGCCAGTGAGCGCGCGTAATACGACTCACTATAGGGCGAATTGGGTACCGGGCCCCCCCTCGAGG
TCCTCCAGCTTTTGTTCCCTTTAGTGAGGGTTAATTGCGCGCTTGGCGTAATCATGGTCATAGCTGTTTC
CTGTGTGAAATTGTTATCCGCTCACAATTCCACACAACATACGAGCCGGAAGCATAAAGTGTAAAGCCTG
GGGTGCCTAATGAGTGAGCTAACTCACATTAATTGCGTTGCGCTCACTGCCCGCTTTCCACCGGTGGTCT
CAGGACCATGGCCTGACCCCGGACCAAGTGGTGGCTATCGAGACGTCTAGACCAGCCAGGACAGAAATGC
CTCGACTTCGCTGCTACCCAAGGTTGCCGGGTGACGCACACCGTGGAAACGGATGAAGGCACGAACCCAG
TGGACATAAGCCTGTTCGGTTCGTAAGCTGTAATGCAAGTAGCGTATGCGCTCACGCAACTGGTCCAGAA
CCTTGACCGAACGCAGCGGTGGTAACGGCGCAGTGGCGGTTTTCATGGCTTGTTATGACTGTTTTTTTGG
GGTACAGTCTATGCCTCGGGCATCCAAGCAGCAAGCGCGTTACGCCGTGGGTCGATGTTTGATGTTATGG
AGCAGCAACGATGTTACGCAGCAGGGCAGTCGCCCTAAAACAAAGTTAAACATTATGAGGGAAGCGGTGA
TCGCCGAAGTATCGACTCAACTATCAGAGGTAGTTGGCGTCATCGAGCGCCATCTCGAACCGACGTTGCT
GGCCGTACATTTGTACGGCTCCGCAGTGGATGGCGGCCTGAAGCCACACAGTGATATTGATTTGCTGGTT
ACGGTGACCGTAAGGCTTGATGAAACAACGCGGCGAGCTTTGATCAACGACCTTTTGGAAACTTCGGCTT
CCCCTGGAGAGAGCGAGATTCTCCGCGCTGTAGAAGTCACCATTGTTGTGCACGACGACATCATTCCGTG
GCGTTATCCAGCTAAGCGCGAACTGCAATTTGGAGAATGGCAGCGCAATGACATTCTTGCAGGTATCTTC
GAGCCAGCCACGATCGACATTGATCTGGCTATCTTGCTGACAAAAGCAAGAGAACATAGCGTTGCCTTGG
TAGGTCCAGCGGCGGAGGAACTCTTTGATCCGGTTCCTGAACAGGATCTATTTGAGGCGCTAAATGAAAC
CTTAACGCTATGGAACTCGCCGCCCGACTGGGCTGGCGATGAGCGAAATGTAGTGCTTACGTTGTCCCGC
ATTTGGTACAGCGCAGTAACCGGCAAAATCGCGCCGAAGGATGTCGCTGCCGACTGGGCAATGGAGCGCC
TGCCGGCCCAGTATCAGCCCGTCATACTTGAAGCTAGACAGGCTTATCTTGGACAAGAAGAAGATCGCTT
GGCCTCGCGCGCAGATCAGTTGGAAGAATTTGTCCACTACGTGAAAGGCGAGATCACCAAGGTAGTCGGC
AAATAACCCTCGAGCCACCCATGACCAAAATCCCTTAACGTGAGTTACGCGTCGTTCCACTGAGCGTCAG
ACCCCGTAGAAAAGATCAAAGGATCTTCTTGAGATCCTTTTTTTCTGCGCGTAATCTGCTGCTTGCAAAC
AAAAAAACCACCGCTACCAGCGGTGGTTTGTTTGCCGGATCAAGAGCTACCAACTCTTTTTCCGAAGGTA
ACTGGCTTCAGCAGAGCGCAGATACCAAATACTGTCCTTCTAGTGTAGCCGTAGTTAGGCCACCACTTCA
AGAACTCTGTAGCACCGCCTACATACCTCGCTCTGCTAATCCTGTTACCAGTGGCTGCTGCCAGTGGCGA
TAAGTCGTGTCTTACCGGGTTGGACTCAAGACGATAGTTACCGGATAAGGCGCAGCGGTCGGGCTGAACG
GGGGGTTCGTGCACACAGCCCAGCTTGGAGCGAACGACCTACACCGAACTGAGATACCTACAGCGTGAGC
ATTGAGAAAGCGCCACGCTTCCCGAAGGGAGAAAGGCGGACAGGTATCCGGTAAGCGGCAGGGTCGGAAC
AGGAGAGCGCACGAGGGAGCTTCCAGGGGGAAACGCCTGGTATCTTTATAGTCCTGTCGGGTTTCGCCAC
CTCTGACTTGAGCGTCGATTTTTGTGATGCTCGTCAGGGGGGCGGAGCCTATGGAAAAACGCCAGCAACG
CGGCCTTTTTACGGTTCCTGGCCTTTTGCTGGCCTTTTGCTCACATGTTCTTTCCTGCGTTATCCCCTGA
TTCTGTGGATAACCGTATTACCGCCTTTGAGTGAGCTGATACCGCTCGCCGCAGCCGAACGACCGAGCGC
AGCGAGTCAGTGAGCGAGGAAGCGGAAGAGCGCCCAATACGCAAACCGCCTCTCCCCGCGCGTTGGCCGA
TTCATTAATGCAGCTGGCACGACAGGTTTCCCGACTGGAAAGCGGGCAGTGAGCGCAACGCAATTAATAC
GCGTACCGCTAGCCAGGAAGAGTTTGTAGAAACGCAAAAAGGCCATCCGTCAGGATGGCCTTCTGCTTAG
TTTGATGCCTGGCAGTTTATGGCGGGCGTCCTGCCCGCCACCCTCCGGGCCGTTGCTTCACAACGTTCAA
ATCCGCTCCCGGCGGATTTGTCCTACTCAGGAGAGCGTTCACCGACAAACAACAGATAAAACGAAAGGCC
CAGTCTTCCGACTGAGCCTTTCGTTTTATTTGATGCCTGGCAGTTCCCTACTCTCGCGTTAACGCTAGCA
TGGATGTTTTCCCAGTCACGACGTTGTAAAACGACGGCCAGTCTTAAG
