>Addgene plasmid #63477 | pFusB2-8 | addgene partial sequence | sequence record 116242 | pCR8_R1 5'-cgaaccgaacaggcttatgt-3'
GGTGTGCGTCACCCGGCAACCTTGGGTAGCAGCGAAGTCGAGGCATTTCTGTCCTGGCTGGTCTAGACGT
CTCGATAGCCACCACTTGGTCCGGGGTCAGGCCATGGTCCTGGCACAGCACCGGCAACAGCCGCTGCACC
GTTTCGAGCGCTTGCTTGCCGCCACCGTTGCTGGCGATAGCCACCACTTGGTCCGGGGTCAGGCCATGGT
CCTGGCACAGCACCGGCAACAGCCGCTGCACCGTTTCGAGCGCTTGCTTGCCGCCATCGTGGCTGGCGAT
AGCCACCACTTGGTCCGGGGTCAGGCCATGAGACGCTTAAGACTGGCCGTCGTTTTACAACGTCGTGACT
GGGAAAACATCCATGCTAGCGTTAACGCGAGAGTAGGGAACTGCCAGGCATCAAATAAAACGAAAGGCTC
AGTCGGAAGACTGGGCCTTTCGTTTTATCTGTTGTTTGTCGGTGAACGCTCTCCTGAGTAGGACAAATCC
GCCGGGAGCGGATTTGAACGTTGTGAAGCAACGGCCCGGAGGGTGGCGGGCAGGACGCCCGCCATAAACT
GCCAGGCATCAAACTAAGCAGAAGGCCATCCTGACGGATGGCCTTTTTGCGTTTCTACAAACTCTTCCTG
GCTA
