[The description below was written by a language model from this plasmid's Addgene catalogue record.]
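Description:
pFusB2-8 is a component plasmid of the FusX TALE assembly system, a library-based scheme for building TALE nuclease (TALEN) DNA-binding arrays in a single step. It is built on the FusB2 backbone, listed as 2,988 bp without insert, and is maintained as a high-copy plasmid in standard E. coli cloning strains under spectinomycin selection. The record does not include a feature table, so the origin of replication and other backbone elements are not specified. The sequencing primer names do suggest a pCR8-type intermediate vector, as used in Golden Gate TALEN kits.

The payload is a synthetic two-repeat TALE module carrying the repeat variable diresidues (RVDs) HD and NG, also named B2_CT. In the standard TALE code, HD recognises cytosine and NG recognises thymine, so this module specifies the dinucleotide CT. According to the record, it occupies RVD positions 13–14 of the final array. The insert was placed in the backbone by BsaI cloning, and both BsaI sites were destroyed in the process, which is typical of Type IIS (Golden Gate) assembly, where the enzyme cuts outside its recognition site and leaves no site at the joined junction.

The plasmid has no expression function of its own, and no promoter or mammalian elements are recorded. It serves as one member of a pre-assembled library covering the possible RVD combinations at this position. To build a full-length TALE repeat array against a chosen genomic target, the member matching that target is combined with modules for the other positions and a receiver TALEN backbone. The resulting arrays are used in genome editing.
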