Addgene plasmid #63477: pFusB2-8
Purpose: Encodes RVD positions 13-14 in TALEN assembly
Depositing lab: Stephen Ekker. Depositing organization: Mayo Foundation for Medical Education and Research. Publication: FusX: A rapid one-step TALE assembly system for genome science. Ma AC, McNulty MS, Tanya PL, Jarryd CM, Martinez-Galvez G, Argue DP, Lee HB, Urban MD, Bullard CE, Blackburn PR, Man TK, Clark KJ, Ekker SC. Hum Gene Ther. 2016 Jun;27(6):451-63. doi: 10.1089/hum.2015.172 PubMed 26854857.
Backbone
  Vector backbone: FusB2
  Backbone size w/o insert (bp): 2988
  Vector type: TALEN
Growth in bacteria
  Bacterial resistance: Spectinomycin, 50 μg/mL
  Growth temperature: 37°C
  Growth strain: DH5alpha
  Copy number: High Copy
Gene/Insert
  Gene/Insert name: HD NG (alt name: B2_CT)
  Species: Synthetic
  Mutation: none
  Cloning method: Restriction Enzyme; 5′ cloning site BsaI (destroyed during cloning); 3′ cloning site BsaI (destroyed during cloning)
  Sequencing primers: 5′ pCR8_F1; 3′ pCR8_R1
Terms and licenses: Academic/Nonprofit Terms; Industry Terms: Not Available to Industry
How to cite: pFusB2-8 was a gift from Stephen Ekker (Addgene plasmid # 63477 ; http://n2t.net/addgene:63477 ; RRID:Addgene_63477)
